Addgene plasmid #219762: pNK7180
Purpose: MoClo-compatible Level 1 for expression HmS in plants (N.benthamiana, BY2 cells)
Depositing lab: Karen Sarkisyan. Depositing organization: Light Bio. Publication: A hybrid pathway for self-sustained luminescence. Palkina KA, Karataeva TA, Perfilov MM, Fakhranurova LI, Markina NM, Somermeyer LG, Garcia-Perez E, Vazquez-Vilar M, Rodriguez-Rodriguez M, Vazquez-Vilriales V, Shakhova ES, Mitiouchkina T, Belozerova OA, Kovalchuk SI, Alekberova A, Malyshevskaia AK, Bugaeva EN, Guglya EB, Balakireva A, Sytov N, Bezlikhotnova A, Boldyreva DI, Babenko VV, Kondrashov FA, Choob VV, Orzaez D, Yampolsky IV, Mishin AS, Sarkisyan KS. Sci Adv. 2024 Mar 8;10(10):eadk1992. doi: 10.1126/sciadv.adk1992. Epub 2024 Mar 8. PubMed 38457503.
Backbone
  Vector backbone: MoClo Level 1 (MoClo Toolkit)
  Backbone size w/o insert (bp): 5618
  Vector type: Plant Expression
Growth in bacteria
  Bacterial resistance: Ampicillin, 100 μg/mL
  Growth temperature: 37°C
  Growth strain: DH5alpha
  Copy number: High Copy
Gene/Insert
  Gene/Insert name: HmS
  Species: Hydrangea macrophylla
  Insert size (bp): 1206
  Promoter: p35s_0.4kb - 5'UTR TMV omega
  Cloning method: Restriction Enzyme; 5′ cloning site unknown (unknown if destroyed)
Terms and licenses: Academic/Nonprofit Terms; Industry Terms: Not Available to Industry
How to cite: pNK7180 was a gift from Karen Sarkisyan (Addgene plasmid # 219762 ; http://n2t.net/addgene:219762 ; RRID:Addgene_219762)
