[The description below was written by a language model from this plasmid's Addgene catalogue record and pLannotate feature annotations shown in this document.]
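Description:
pNK7180 is a MoClo-compatible Level 1 binary plasmid for plant expression, built in a MoClo Toolkit Level 1 backbone and carrying a single transcription unit for HmS from Hydrangea macrophylla. The full sequence record is about 6.8 kb. In bacteria it is selected with ampicillin through the β-lactamase gene (AmpR) and its bla promoter. It replicates at high copy from a ColE1/pUC-type origin. The backbone also contains the incP oriV together with trfA, the broad-host-range replication pair that normally allows such vectors to be maintained in Agrobacterium. A short TetR fragment is annotated next to trfA and appears to be a backbone remnant.

The payload lies between the nopaline-type left and right T-DNA border repeats, so it can be transferred into plant cells as a T-DNA. Expression is driven by a roughly 0.4 kb CaMV 35S promoter, a strong constitutive plant promoter. This is followed by the TMV Ω 5' leader, which acts as a translational enhancer, then the roughly 1.2 kb HmS coding sequence and the octopine synthase (OCS) terminator. The automated annotation labels the coding region as rice chalcone synthase CHS1. This is a homology-based match rather than the true identity, and it suggests that HmS is a chalcone synthase-like (type III polyketide synthase family) enzyme. No plant selectable marker, tag or reporter is annotated within the T-DNA.

The stated purpose is HmS expression in Nicotiana benthamiana and BY-2 cells, in work on a hybrid pathway for self-sustained luminescence. As a Level 1 module, it could also be combined with other transcription units in higher-level MoClo assemblies.
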