Features (pLannotate 1.2.2; 13 found; start..end, strand, type, name):
    540..644     -  promoter       AmpR promoter: bla
    731..1362    -  rep_origin     oriV: incP origin of replication
   1454..1478    +  misc_feature   LB T-DNA repeat: left border repeat from nopaline C58 T-DNA
   1664..2009    +  promoter       CaMV 35S promoter: strong constitutive promoter from cauliflower mosaic virus
   1961..2007    +  promoter       minimal CaMV 35S promoter: minimal 35S promoter from cauliflower mosaic virus
   2038..2091    +  misc_feature   TMV Ω: translational enhancer from the tobacco mosaic virus 5'-leader sequence (Gallie et al., 1988)
   2100..3299    +  CDS            CHS1: CHS1_ORYSI - Also known as CHS. Experimental evidence at protein level: Swiss-Prot protein existence level 1. The primary product of this enzyme is 4,2',4',6'- tetrahydroxychalcone (also termed naringenin-chalcone or chalcone) which can under specific conditions spontaneously isomerize into naringenin. From Oryza sativa subsp. indica (Rice).
   3324..4031    +  terminator     OCS terminator: octopine synthase terminator
   4080..4104    +  misc_feature   RB T-DNA repeat: right border repeat from nopaline C58 T-DNA
   4216..4236    -  CDS            TetR (fragment): tetracycline resistance regulatory protein; tetR
   4263..5408    -  CDS            trfA: TRFA_ECOLX - Experimental evidence at protein level: Swiss-Prot protein existence level 1. Also involved in plasmid copy number control, promoting intermolecular coupling of protein bound iterons at oriV, which inhibits replication initiation. From Escherichia coli.
   5744..6332    -  rep_origin     ori: high-copy-number ColE1/pMB1/pBR322/pUC origin of replication
   6503..539     -  CDS            AmpR (across the origin): β-lactamase; bla; confers resistance to ampicillin, carbenicillin, and related antibiotics
>Addgene plasmid #219762 | pNK7180 | addgene full sequence | sequence record 437298 | Addgene NGS Result
ATCGTGGTGTCACGCTCGTCGTTTGGTATGGCTTCATTCAGCTCCGGTTCCCAACGATCAAGGCGAGTTA
CATGATCCCCCATGTTGTGCAAAAAAGCGGTTAGCTCCTTCGGTCCTCCGATCGTTGTCAGAAGTAAGTT
GGCCGCAGTGTTATCACTCATGGTTATGGCAGCACTGCATAATTCTCTTACTGTCATGCCATCCGTAAGA
TGCTTTTCTGTGACTGGTGAGTACTCAACCAAGTCATTCTGAGAATAGTGTATGCGGCGACCGAGTTGCT
CTTGCCCGGCGTCAATACGGGATAATACCGCGCCACATAGCAGAACTTTAAAAGTGCTCATCATTGGAAA
ACGTTCTTCGGGGCGAAAACTCTCAAGGATCTTACCGCTGTTGAGATCCAGTTCGATGTAACCCACTCGT
GCACCCAACTGATCTTCAGCATCTTTTACTTTCACCAGCGTTTCTGGGTGAGCAAAAACAGGAAGGCAAA
ATGCCGCAAAAAAGGGAATAAGGGCGACACGGAAATGTTGAATACTCATACTCTTCCTTTTTCAATATTA
TTGAAGCATTTATCAAGGTTATTGTCTCATGAGCGGATACATATTTGAATGTATTTAGAAAAATAAACAA
ATAGGGGTTCCGCGCACGAATTGGCCAGCGCTGCCATTTTTGGGGTGAGGCCGTTCGCGGCCGAGGGGCG
CAGCCCCTGGGGGGATGGGAGGCCCGCGTTAGCGGGCCGGGAGGGTTCGAGAAGGGGGGGCACCCCCCTT
CGGCGTGCGCGGTCACGCGCACAGGGCGCAGCCCTGGTTAAAAACAAGGTTTATAAATATTGGTTTAAAA
GCAGGTTAAAAGACAGGTTAGCGGTGGCCGAAAAACGGGCGGAAACCCTTGCAAATGCTGGATTTTCTGC
CTGTGGACAGCCCCTCAAATGTCAATAGGTGCGCCCCTCATCTGTCAGCACTCTGCCCCTCAAGTGTCAA
GGATCGCGCCCCTCATCTGTCAGTAGTCGCGCCCCTCAAGTGTCAATACCGCAGGGCACTTATCCCCAGG
CTTGTCCACATCATCTGTGGGAAACTCGCGTAAAATCAGGCGTTTTCGCCGATTTGCGAGGCTGGCCAGC
TCCACGTCGCCGGCCGAAATCGAGCCTGCCCCTCATCTGTCAACGCCGCGCCGGGTGAGTCGGCCCCTCA
AGTGTCAACGTCCGCCCCTCATCTGTCAGTGAGGGCCAAGTTTTCCGCGAGGTATCCACAACGCCGGCGG
CCGCGGTGTCTCGCACACGGCTTCGACGGCGTTTCTGGCGCGTTTGCAGGGCCATAGACGGCCGCCAGCC
CAGCGGCGAGGGCAACCAGCCCGGTGAGCGTCGCAAAGGAGATCCTGATCTGACTGATGGGCTGCCTGTA
TCGAGTGGTGATTTTGTGCCGAGCTGCCGGTCGGGGAGCTGTTGGCTGGCTGGTGGCAGGATATATTGTG
GTGTAAACAAATTGACGCTTAGACAACTTAATAACACATTGCGGACGTTTTTAATGTACTGGGGTGGATG
CAGTGGGCCCCACTCTGTGAAGACAAGCAAGAATTCAAGCTTGGAGGTCAACATGGTGGAGCACGACACT
CTGGTCTACTCCAAAAATGTCAAAGATACAGTCTCAGAAGATCAAAGGGCTATTGAGACTTTTCAACAAA
GGATAATTTCGGGAAACCTCCTCGGATTCCATTGCCCAGCTATCTGTCACTTCATCGAAAGGACAGTAGA
AAAGGAAGGTGGCTCCTACAAATGCCATCATTGCGATAAAGGAAAGGCTATCATTCAAGATCTCTCTGCC
GACAGTGGTCCCAAAGATGGACCCCCACCCACGAGGAGCATCGTGGAAAAAGAAGAGGTTCCAACCACGT
CTACAAAGCAAGTGGATTGATGTGACATCTCCACTGACGTAAGGGATGACGCACAATCCCACTATCCTTC
GCAAGACCCTTCCTCTATATAAGGAAGTTCATTTCATTTGGAGAGGACACGCTCGAGTATAAGAGCTCAT
TTTTACAACAATTACCAACAACAACAAACAACAAACAACATTACAATTACATTTACAATTATCGATACAA
TGGCTACCAAAAGTGTCGCCGTTGAAGAAATGTGCAAAGCCCAAAAAGCCGGAGGCCCTGCAACAATCCT
TGCAATTGGTACTGCTGTGCCCAGTAACTGCTACTATCAGAGTGAATACCCTGATTTCTACTTCCGTGTC
ACGAAAAGTGATCACCTTACGGACCTGAAAAGTAAGTTTAAACGTATGTGCGAACGTTCATCCATCAAAA
AGCGTTATATGCACCTGACAGAGGAGATTCTTGAAGAAAATCCTAATATGTGCACGTTTGCAGCTCCATC
TATCGATGGCCGTCAGGACATTGTAGTTAAGGAGATCCCTAAGTTGGCTAAGGAGGCAGCAAGTAAAGCT
ATCAAGGAATGGGGCCAACCTAAGTCAAATATCACCCATCTTGTCTTTTGTACAACTTCAGGTGTGGACA
TGCCCGGTTGTGATTATCAATTGACGCGTCTTTTGGGACTTCGTCCATCTATTAAACGTCTTATGATGTA
TCAGCAGGGCTGCCATGCTGGTGGAACCGGCTTGCGTTTGGCCAAAGACCTTGCCGAAAATAACAAGGGA
GCTCGTGTATTGGTGGTTTGTTCTGAGATGACAGTGATTAACTTTCGTGGCCCCAGTGAGGCCCACATGG
ATTCCCTTGTCGGACAATCTCTTTTCGGCGACGGCGCCTCAGCCGTAATCGTAGGTTCAGATCCCGATCT
GTCAACAGAGCATCCACTTTACCAGATTATGTCCGCCTCCCAAATCATTGTAGCCGACTCCGAAGGCGCT
ATTGATGGTCACTTGCGTCAAGAGGGTCTTACCTTTCATCTGCGTAAGGATGTTCCTTCTCTTGTCTCCG
ATAACATCGAGAATACTCTGGTGGAAGCATTTACTCCCATCCTGATGGACAGTATCGACTCAATCATTGA
TTGGAACTCTATCTTTTGGATTGCTCACCCAGGTGGTCCTGCCATCCTGAATCAGGTTCAAGCAAAAGTA
GGACTGAAGGAGGAAAAACTGCGTGTGAGTCGTCACATTTTGTCAGAATATGGCAATATGTCATCCGCAT
GCGTCTTTTTTATCATGGATGAGATGCGTAAACGTTCCATGGAAGAGGGAAAAGGAACTACCGGCGAGGG
CCTTGAGTGGGGAGTGCTTTTTGGCTTCGGTCCTGGTTTTACGGTCGAAACCATTGTGTTGCACAGTGTG
CCCATTTCAGGTAGTTAACTAGCTTAATAGGTCCTGCTTTAATGAGATATGCGAGAAGCCTATGATCGCA
TGATATTTGCTTTCAATTCTGTTGTGCACGTTGTAAAAAACCTGAGCATGTGTAGCTCAGATCCTTACCG
CCGGTTTCGGTTCATTCTAATGAATATATCACCCGTTACTATCGTATTTTTATGAATAATATTCTCCGTT
CAATTTACTGATTGTACCCTACTACTTATATGTACAATATTAAAATGAAAACAATATATTGTGCTGAATA
GGTTTATAGCGACATCTATGATAGAGCGCCACAATAACAAACAATTGCGTTTTATTATTACAAATCCAAT
TTTAAAAAAAGCGGCAGAACCGGTCAAACCTAAAAGACTGATTACATAAATCTTATTCAAATTTCAAAAG
TGCCCCAGGGGCTAGTATCTACGACACACCGAGCGGCGAACTAATAACGCTCACTGAAGGGAACTCCGGT
TCCCCGCCGGCGCGCATGGGTGAGATTCCTTGAAGTTGAGTATTGGCCGTCCGCTCTACCGAAAGTTACG
GGCACCATTCAACCCGGTCCAGCACGGCGGCCGGGTAACCGACTTGCTGCCCCGAGAATTATGCAGCATT
TTTTTGGTGTATGTGGGCCCCAAATGAAGTGCAGGTCAAACCTTGACAGTGACGACAAATCGTTGGGCGG
GTCCAGGGCGAATTTTGCGACAACATGTCGAGGCTCAGCAGGACCGCTACTATTGTCTTCTGCACGAAGT
GGTTTAAACTATCAGTGTTTGACAGGATATATTGGCGGGTAAACCTAAGAGAAAAGAGCGTTTATTAGAA
TAATCGGATATTTAAAAGGGCGTGAAAAGGTTTATCCGTTCGTCCATTTGTATGTGCATGCCAACCACAG
GGTTCCCCAGATCAGGCGCTGGCTGCTGAACCCCCAGCCGGAACTGACCCCACAAGGCCCTAGCGTTTGC
AATGCACCAGGTCATCATTGACCCAGGCGTGTTCCACCAGGCCGCTGCCTCGCAACTCTTCGCAGGCTTC
GCCGACCTGCTCGCGCCACTTCTTCACGCGGGTGGAATCCGATCCGCACATGAGGCGGAAGGTTTCCAGC
TTGAGCGGGTACGGCTCCCGGTGCGAGCTGAAATAGTCGAACATCCGTCGGGCCGTCGGCGACAGCTTGC
GGTACTTCTCCCATATGAATTTCGTGTAGTGGTCGCCAGCAAACAGCACGACGATTTCCTCGTCGATCAG
GACCTGGCAACGGGACGTTTTCTTGCCACGGTCCAGGACGCGGAAGCGGTGCAGCAGCGACACCGATTCC
AGGTGCCCAACGCGGTCGGACGTGAAGCCCATCGCCGTCGCCTGTAGGCGCGACAGGCATTCCTCGGCCT
TCGTGTAATACCGGCCATTGATCGACCAGCCCAGGTCCTGGCAAAGCTCGTAGAACGTGAAGGTGATCGG
CTCGCCGATAGGGGTGCGCTTCGCGTACTCCAACACCTGCTGCCACACCAGTTCGTCATCGTCGGCCCGC
AGCTCGACGCCGGTGTAGGTGATCTTCACGTCCTTGTTGACGTGGAAAATGACCTTGTTTTGCAGCGCCT
CGCGCGGGATTTTCTTGTTGCGCGTGGTGAACAGGGCAGAGCGGGCCGTGTCGTTTGGCATCGCTCGCAT
CGTGTCCGGCCACGGCGCAATATCGAACAAGGAAAGCTGCATTTCCTTGATCTGCTGCTTCGTGTGTTTC
AGCAACGCGGCCTGCTTGGCCTCGCTGACCTGTTTTGCCAGGTCCTCGCCGGCGGTTTTTCGCTTCTTGG
TCGTCATAGTTCCTCGCGTGTCGATGGTCATCGACTTCGCCAAACCTGCCGCCTCCTGTTCAAGACGACG
CGAACGCTCCACGGCGGCCGATGGCGCGGGCAGGGCAGGGGGAGCCAGTTGCACGCTGTCGCGCTCGATC
TTGGCCGTAGCTTGCTGGACCATCGAGCCGACGGACTGGAAGGTTTCGCGGGGCGCACGCATGACGGTGC
GGCTTGCGATGGTTTCGGCATCCTCGGCGGAAAACCCCGCGTCGATCAGTTCTTGCCTGTATGCCTTCCG
GTCAAACGTCCGATTCATTCACCCTCCTTGCGGGATTGCCCCGACTCACGCCGGGGCAATGTGCCCTTAT
TCCTGATTTGACCCGCCTGGTGCCTTGGTGTCCAGATAATCCACCTTATCGGCAATGAAGTCGGTCCCGT
AGACCGTCTGGCCGTCCTTCTCGTACTTGGTATTCCGAATCTTGCCCTGCACGAATACCAGCGACCCCTT
GCCCAAATACTTGCCGTGGGCCTCGGCCTGAGAGCCAAAACACTTGATGCGGAAGAAGTCGGTGCGCTCC
TGCTTGTCGCCGGCATCGTTGCGCCACATCTAGGATCTGCCAGGAACCGTAAAAAGGCCGCGTTGCTGGC
GTTTTTCCATAGGCTCCGCCCCCCTGACGAGCATCACAAAAATCGACGCTCAAGTCAGAGGTGGCGAAAC
CCGACAGGACTATAAAGATACCAGGCGTTTCCCCCTGGAAGCTCCCTCGTGCGCTCTCCTGTTCCGACCC
TGCCGCTTACCGGATACCTGTCCGCCTTTCTCCCTTCGGGAAGCGTGGCGCTTTCTCATAGCTCACGCTG
TAGGTATCTCAGTTCGGTGTAGGTCGTTCGCTCCAAGCTGGGCTGTGTGCACGAACCCCCCGTTCAGCCC
GACCGCTGCGCCTTATCCGGTAACTATCGTCTTGAGTCCAACCCGGTAAGACACGACTTATCGCCACTGG
CAGCAGCCACTGGTAACAGGATTAGCAGAGCGAGGTATGTAGGCGGTGCTACAGAGTTCTTGAAGTGGTG
GCCTAACTACGGCTACACTAGAAGAACAGTATTTGGTATCTGCGCTCTGCTGAAGCCAGTTACCTTCGGA
AAAAGAGTTGGTAGCTCTTGATCCGGCAAACAAACCACCGCTGGTAGCGGTGGTTTTTTTGTTTGCAAGC
AGCAGATTACGCGCAGAAAAAAAGGATCTCAAGAAGATCCTTTGATCTTTTCTACGGGGTCTGACGCTCA
GTGGAACGAAAACTCACGTTAAGGGATTTTGGTCATGAGATTATCAAAAAGGATCTTCACCTAGATCCTT
TTAAATTAAAAATGAAGTTTTAAATCAATCTAAAGTATATATGAGTAAACTTGGTCTGACAGTTACCAAT
GCTTAATCAGTGAGGCACCTATCTCAGCGATCTGTCTATTTCGTTCATCCATAGTTGCCTGACTCCCCGT
CGTGTAGATAACTACGATACGGGAGGGCTTACCATCTGGCCCCAGTGCTGCAATGATACCGCGAGAACCA
CGCTCACCGGCTCCAGATTTATCAGCAATAAACCAGCCAGCCGGAAGGGCCGAGCGCAGAAGTGGTCCTG
CAACTTTATCCGCCTCCATCCAGTCTATTAATTGTTGCCGGGAAGCTAGAGTAAGTAGTTCGCCAGTTAA
TAGTTTGCGCAACGTTGTTGCCATTGCTACAGGC
